Addgene plasmid #212686: pCfB13015
Purpose: (Empty Backbone) integration vector for single cassette with integration site E3
Depositing lab: Irina Borodina. Depositing organization: Danmarks Tekniske Universitet. Publication: Combinatorial iterative method for metabolic engineering of Yarrowia lipolytica: application for betanin biosynthesis. Jiang W, Wang S, Avila P, Jorgensen TS, Yang Z, Borodina I. Metab Eng. 2024 Sep 9:S1096-7176(24)00110-1. doi: 10.1016/j.ymben.2024.09.003. PubMed 39260817.
Backbone
  Vector backbone: custom backbone
  Vector type: Yeast Expression
Growth in bacteria
  Bacterial resistance: Spectinomycin, 50 μg/mL
  Growth temperature: 37°C
  Growth strain: DH5alpha
  Copy number: High Copy
Gene/Insert
  Gene/Insert name: None
Terms and licenses: Academic/Nonprofit Terms; Industry Terms: Not Available to Industry
How to cite: pCfB13015 was a gift from Irina Borodina (Addgene plasmid # 212686 ; http://n2t.net/addgene:212686 ; RRID:Addgene_212686)
