[The description below was written by a language model from this plasmid's Addgene catalogue record and pLannotate feature annotations shown in this document.]
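Description:
pCfB13015 is an empty integration vector on a custom backbone, catalogued as a yeast expression plasmid and designed to carry a single expression cassette for insertion at a genomic locus designated E3. The associated work concerns combinatorial, iterative metabolic engineering of Yarrowia lipolytica, so that yeast is the likely intended host, although the record does not list the host explicitly. The sequenced plasmid is about 4 kb and carries no gene of interest.

In E. coli it is maintained at high copy through a ColE1/pUC-type origin and selected with spectinomycin via the aadA adenylyltransferase gene, which also confers streptomycin resistance. Just upstream of aadA, the annotation detects a fragment of the class 1 integron Pc promoter and a short remnant of the gentamicin acetyltransferase gene. These look like leftovers of the integron-derived resistance cassette, with Pc plausibly driving aadA, rather than a working gentamicin marker.

The other annotated element is a superfolder GFP coding sequence followed by the rrnB T1 and T7Te bacterial transcription terminators. In modular cloning backbones, such a unit commonly serves as a visual dropout marker that is replaced when the cassette is inserted, but the record does not state this role and no promoter for it was annotated.

The automated feature table does not identify the E3 homology arms, any yeast selection marker, or the cloning and linearisation sites. Unannotated stretches of the plasmid may hold these elements, but their nature cannot be confirmed from the information given.
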