Features (pLannotate 1.2.2; 7 found; start..end, strand, type, name):
   1344..1932    -  rep_origin     ori: high-copy-number ColE1/pMB1/pBR322/pUC origin of replication
   2100..2123    +  promoter       Pc promoter (fragment): intI1 (promoter lies within the coding sequence); class 1 integron promoter
   2299..2355    +  CDS            GmR (fragment): gentamycin acetyltransferase; aacC1; confers resistance to gentamycin
   2362..3150    +  CDS            aadA: S3AD_ECOLX - Experimental evidence at protein level: Swiss-Prot protein existence level 1. Mediates bacterial resistance to the antibiotics streptomycin and spectinomycin. From Escherichia coli.
   3694..3721    -  terminator     T7Te terminator: phage T7 early transcription terminator
   3737..3808    -  terminator     rrnB T1 terminator: transcription terminator T1 from the E. coli rrnB gene
   3820..517     -  CDS            superfolder GFP (across the origin): GFP variant that folds robustly even when fused to poorly folded proteins (Pédelacq et al., 2006)
>Addgene plasmid #212686 | pCfB13015 | addgene full sequence | sequence record 424074 | Addgene NGS Result
CCTCCACGTTGTGGCGAATTTTAAAATTCGCTTTAATGCCATTTTTTTGTTTATCGGCGGTGATGTAAAC
ATTGTGGCTGTTAAAATTGTATTCCAGCTTATGGCCCAGGATATTGCCGTCCTCTTTAAAGTCAATGCCT
TTCAGCTCAATGCGGTTTACCAGGGTATCGCCTTCAAATTTCACTTCCGCACGCGTTTTGTACGTGCCGT
CATCCTTAAAGGAAATCGTGCGTTCCTGCACATAGCCTTCCGGCATGGCGGACTTGAAGAAGTCATGCTG
CTTCATATGGTCCGGATAACGAGCAAAGCACTGAACACCATAAGTCAGCGTCGTTACCAGAGTCGGCCAA
GGAACCGGCAGTTTACCAGTAGTACAGATGAACTTCAGCGTCAGTTTACCATTAGTTGCGTCACCTTCAC
CCTCGCCACGCACGGAAAACTTATGACCGTTGACATCACCATCCAGTTCCACCAGAATAGGGACGACACC
AGTGAACAGCTCTTCGCCTTTACGCATCTAGTATTTCTCCTCTTTCTCTAGTAGCTAAGATCCGAACCTG
CCGTTTCTTGAGTTGCCGCGATGTTAAGAAAACATTCATAAATTAAATGTGAATTGCCGCACACATTATT
AAATAAGATTTACAAAATGTTCAAAATGACGCATGAAATCACGTTTCACTTTCGGTCTCCCCGTTTGGCG
AGACGCCGTTGTTTGATGTCTTGAGTTTGAGGTCATTTAGACTAGGAGTACAAGTTCGTACGATACAGGG
AAGAAGTACCGGTGTATTGTACTGGTACTGTGAGTACACAATCGGCATGAACGCTCTTCCAAACTTCCTG
CGTCGGTGTACCGTTTGTGCGTTCTGTATTGGTGTCACAATGTGGCCCATACTTGTACAAGTTGCATGGT
ATATAGTGCGAGCTGTTTCGTATAATGTGGTACATACACATGCACTGAAGGTACCTGAACGTATACGTCG
CATTGAAAACGGGTCTGTATGTTGTATTGTGCGAACATGGCAACATAATGTAGTGACGATACTTGTAACG
TCACTGCTAGAACATTTCTCCTCAGTAAACCATGGATAGAAGCCGCTTATAACAGTATCGATAGCACAAT
TGTCACTGGTGCCAACGTACTGTGTATGTACCGCACAGTACCAGTACGAGCGAGTATCAGTACTTACGTA
TACGACACCTGACCGTGGAGAACAGAGTCACGAAAAAAGTTAGCGGCCGCAGGCACGGTTATCCACAGAA
TCAGGGGATAACGCAGGAAAGAACATGTGAGCAAAAGGCCAGCAAAAGGCCAGGAACCGTAAAAAGGCCG
CGTTGCTGGCGTTTTTCCATAGGCTCCGCCCCCCTGACGAGCATCACAAAAATCGACGCTCAAGTCAGAG
GTGGCGAAACCCGACAGGACTATAAAGATACCAGGCGTTTCCCCCTGGAAGCTCCCTCGTGCGCTCTCCT
GTTCCGACCCTGCCGCTTACCGGATACCTGTCCGCCTTTCTCCCTTCGGGAAGCGTGGCGCTTTCTCATA
GCTCACGCTGTAGGTATCTCAGTTCGGTGTAGGTCGTTCGCTCCAAGCTGGGCTGTGTGCACGAACCCCC
CGTTCAGCCCGACCGCTGCGCCTTATCCGGTAACTATCGTCTTGAGTCCAACCCGGTAAGACACGACTTA
TCGCCACTGGCAGCAGCCACTGGTAACAGGATTAGCAGAGCGAGGTATGTAGGCGGTGCTACAGAGTTCT
TGAAGTGGTGGCCTAACTACGGCTACACTAGAAGAACAGTATTTGGTATCTGCGCTCTGCTGAAGCCAGT
TACCTTCGGAAAAAGAGTTGGTAGCTCTTGATCCGGCAAACAAACCACCGCTGGTAGCGGTGGTTTTTTT
GTTTGCAAGCAGCAGATTACGCGCAGAAAAAAAGGATCTCAAGAAGATCCTTTGATCTTTTCTACGGGGT
CTGACGCTCAGTGGAACGAAAACTCACGTTAAGGGATTTTGGTCATGACCAGCCAGGACAGAAATGCCTC
GACTTCGCTGCTACCCAAGGTTGCCGGGTGACGCACACCGTGGAAACGGATGAAGGCACGAACCCAGTGG
ACATAAGCCTGTTCGGTTCGTAAGCTGTAATGCAAGTAGCGTATGCGCTCACGCAACTGGTCCAGAACCT
TGACCGAACGCAGCGGTGGTAACGGCGCAGTGGCGGTTTTCATGGCTTGTTATGACTGTTTTTTTGGGGT
ACAGTCTATGCCTCGGGCATCCAAGCAGCAAGCGCGTTACGCCGTGGGTCGATGTTTGATGTTATGGAGC
AGCAACGATGTTACGCAGCAGGGCAGTCGCCCTAAAACAAAGTTAAACATTATGAGGGAAGCGGTGATCG
CCGAAGTATCGACTCAACTATCAGAGGTAGTTGGCGTCATCGAGCGCCATCTCGAACCGACGTTGCTGGC
CGTACATTTGTACGGCTCCGCAGTGGATGGCGGCCTGAAGCCACACAGTGATATTGATTTGCTGGTTACG
GTGACCGTAAGGCTTGATGAAACAACGCGGCGAGCTTTGATCAACGACCTTTTGGAAACTTCGGCTTCCC
CTGGAGAGAGCGAGATTCTCCGCGCTGTAGAAGTCACCATTGTTGTGCACGACGACATCATTCCGTGGCG
TTATCCAGCTAAGCGCGAACTGCAATTTGGAGAATGGCAGCGCAATGACATTCTTGCGGGTATCTTCGAG
CCAGCCACGATCGACATTGATCTGGCTATCTTGCTGACAAAAGCAAGAGAACATAGCGTTGCCTTGGTAG
GTCCAGCGGCGGAGGAACTCTTTGATCCGGTTCCTGAACAGGATCTATTTGAGGCGCTAAATGAAACCTT
AACGCTATGGAACTCGCCGCCCGACTGGGCTGGCGATGAGCGAAATGTAGTGCTTACGTTGTCCCGCATT
TGGTACAGCGCAGTAACCGGCAAAATCGCGCCGAAGGATGTCGCTGCCGACTGGGCAATGGAGCGCCTGC
CGGCCCAGTATCAGCCCGTCATACTTGAAGCTAGACAGGCTTATCTTGGACAAGAAGAAGATCGCTTGGC
CTCGCGCGCAGATCAGTTGGAAGAATTTGTCCACTACGTGAAAGGCGAGATCACCAAGGTAGTCGGCAAA
TAATCAGAATTGGTTAATTGGTTGTAACACCGCAGCGGCCGCGTGAAGGAAATGCCTAAAACCTGAATTG
AACGAAGCGCTTTTCTACAAGTACCGTACGTGTAAGGTGGATGGTGGGCCTGATGTGTTAGTTTGACTGT
TCTACTACGTGTCACCTTACTGTGCCTGTACTGTACTTGAAGATGGAGCAATATGTACACATGCGCGAAA
CTTCAGGAGTCAGGTTGTTATGCAACAGGAAATTTTTATGGTGATGAATTATAATTATGCACAGGTCCCA
AATGGGAAAAATGTATGGAGAGAAACCTTCGATTGGTGTTTGTGGCGGTGCAATCTGGGGAACTTCGCGT
GTAGTATTTGTACTTGTAGTAGAAGTTCTCCATCATTTTACAAGAATAACCATTAGTCAATGGGTAGTTG
TATGAAATAGAACCATCTTTAAATGCATTTCCATCGCTGATGAAGAAAATGGCTTAGTTAACTGGGTATG
TGTGGTCATTTCTGTGCCAGAACTCCGTCTCCCATCACTCTGAGACCTATAAACGCAGAAAGGCCCACCC
GAAGGTGAGCCAGTGTGACTCTAGTAGAGAGCGTTCACCGACAAACAACAGATAAAACGAAAGGCCCAGT
CTTTCGACTGAGCCTTTCGTTTTATTTGATGCCTGGTCATTTGTACAGTTCATCCATACCATGCGTGATG
CCCGCTGCGGTTACGAACTCCAGCAGAACCATATGATCGCGTTTCTCGTTCGGATCTTTAGACAGAACGC
TTTGCGTGCTCAGATAGTGATTGTCTGGCAGCAGAACAGGACCATCACCGATTGGAGTGTTTTGCTGGTA
GTGATCAGCCAGCTGCACGCTGCCAT
